>Addgene plasmid #158214 | Human IgM-Fc | addgene full sequence | sequence record 314244 | Addgene NGS Result
GACATTGATTATTGACTAGTTATTAATAGTAATCAATTACGGGGTCATTAGTTCATAGCCCATATATGGA
GTTCCGCGTTACATAACTTACGGTAAATGGCCCGCCTGGCTGACCGCCCAACGACCCCCGCCCATTGACG
TCAATAATGACGTATGTTCCCATAGTAACGCCAATAGGGACTTTCCATTGACGTCAATGGGTGGAGTATT
TACGGTAAACTGCCCACTTGGCAGTACATCAAGTGTATCATATGCCAAGTACGCCCCCTATTGACGTCAA
TGACGGTAAATGGCCCGCCTGGCATTATGCCCAGTACATGACCTTATGGGACTTTCCTACTTGGCAGTAC
ATCTACGTATTAGTCATCGCTATTACCATGGTGATGCGGTTTTGGCAGTACATCAATGGGCGTGGATAGC
GGTTTGACTCACGGGGATTTCCAAGTCTCCACCCCATTGACGTCAATGGGAGTTTGTTTTGGCACCAAAA
TCAACGGGACTTTCCAAAATGTCGTAACAACTCCGCCCCATTGACGCAAATGGGCGGTAGGCGTGTACGG
TGGGAGGTCTATATAAGCAGAGCTCTCTGGCTAACTAGAGAACCCACTGCTTACTGGCTTATCGAAATTA
ATACGACTCACTATAGGGAGACCCAAGCTGGCTAGCGTTTAAACTTAAGCTTCACCATGTACAGGATGCA
ACTCCTGTCTTGCATTGCACTAAGTCTTGCACTTGTCACGAATTCGGCATCAGCTTGGTCTCACCCTCAG
TTCGAGAAGGGCGGTGGATCTGGAGGTGGTAGCGGAGGCTCTGCCTGGAGCCACCCACAGTTCGAGAAGA
TCGATACGACCATTGCTGAGCTGCCTCCCAAAGTGAGCGTCTTCGTCCCACCCCGCGACGGCTTCTTCGG
CAACCCCCGCAAGTCCAAGCTCATCTGCCAGGCCACGGGTTTCAGTCCCCGGCAGATTCAGGTGTCCTGG
CTGCGCGAGGGGAAGCAGGTGGGGTCTGGCGTCACCACGGACCAGGTGCAGGCTGAGGCCAAAGAGTCTG
GGCCCACGACCTACAAGGTGACCAGCACACTGACCATCAAAGAGAGCGACTGGCTCGGCCAGAGCATGTT
CACCTGCCGCGTGGATCACAGGGGCCTGACCTTCCAGCAGAATGCGTCCTCCATGTGTGTCCCCGATCAA
GACACAGCCATCCGGGTCTTCGCCATCCCCCCATCCTTTGCCAGCATCTTCCTCACCAAGTCCACCAAGT
TGACCTGCCTGGTCACAGACCTGACCACCTATGACAGCGTGACCATCTCCTGGACCCGCCAGAATGGCGA
AGCTGTGAAAACCCACACCAACATCTCCGAGAGCCACCCCAATGCCACTTTCAGCGCCGTGGGTGAGGCC
AGCATCTGCGAGGATGACTGGAATTCCGGGGAGAGGTTCACGTGCACCGTGACCCACACAGACCTGCCCT
CGCCACTGAAGCAGACCATCTCCCGGCCCAAGGGGGTGGCCCTGCACAGGCCCGATGTCTACTTGCTGCC
ACCAGCCCGGGAGCAGCTGAACCTGCGGGAGTCGGCCACCATCACGTGCCTGGTGACGGGCTTCTCTCCC
GCGGACGTCTTCGTGCAGTGGATGCAGAGGGGGCAGCCCTTGTCCCCGGAGAAGTATGTGACCAGCGCCC
CAATGCCTGAGCCCCAGGCCCCAGGCCGGTACTTCGCCCACAGCATCCTGACCGTGTCCGAAGAGGAATG
GAACACGGGGGAGACCTACACCTGCGTGGTGGCCCATGAGGCCCTGCCCAACAGGGTCACCGAGAGGACC
GTGGACAAGTCCACCGGTAAACCCACCCTGTACAACGTGTCCCTGGTCATGTCCGACACAGCTGGCACCT
GCTACTGAACGCGTCCAGTGTGGTGGAATTCTGCAGATATCCAGCACAGTGGCGGCCGCTCGAGTCTAGA
GTCGACTACAAGGACGACGATGACAAGTAGGGCCCGTTTAAACCCGCTGATCAGCCTCGACTGTGCCTTC
TAGTTGCCAGCCATCTGTTGTTTGCCCCTCCCCCGTGCCTTCCTTGACCCTGGAAGGTGCCACTCCCACT
GTCCTTTCCTAATAAAATGAGGAAATTGCATCGCATTGTCTGAGTAGGTGTCATTCTATTCTGGGGGGTG
GGGTGGGGCAGGACAGCAAGGGGGAGGATTGGGAAGACAATAGCAGGCATGCTGGGGATGCGGTGGGCTC
TATGGCTTCTGAGGCGGAAAGAACCAGCTGGGGCTCTAGGGGGTATCCCC
[124 nt withheld, positions 2291-2414]
C
[91 nt withheld, positions 2416-2506]
A
[49 nt withheld, positions 2508-2556]
CCTTTGACGTTGGAGTCCACGTTCTTT
[37 nt withheld, positions 2584-2620]
ACCCTATCTCGGTCTATTCTTTTGATTTATAAGGGATTTTGCCGATTTCGGCCTATTGGTTAAAAAATGA
GCTGATTTAACAAAAATTTAACGCGAATTAATTCTGTGGAATGTGTGTCAGTTAGGGTGTGGAAAGTCCC
CAGGCTCCCCAGCAGGCAGAAGTATGCAAAGCATGCATCTCAATTAGTCAGCAACCAGGTGTGGAAAGTC
CCCAGGCTCCCCAGCAGGCAGAAGTATGCAAAGCATGCATCTCAATTAGTCAGCAACCATAGTCCCGCCC
CTAACTCCGCCCATCCCGCCCCTAACTCCGCCCAGTTCCGCCCATTCTCCGCCCCATGGCTGACTAATTT
TTTTTATTTATGCAGAGGCCGAGGCCGCCTCTGCCTCTGAGCTATTCCAGAAGTAGTGAGGAGGCTTTTT
TGGAGGCCTAGGCTTTTGCAAAAAGCTCCCGGGAGCTTGTATATCCATTTTCGGATCTGATCAAGAGACA
GGATGAGGATCGTTTCGCATGATTGAACAAGATGGATTGCACGCAGGTTCTCCGGCCGCTTGGGTGGAGA
GGCTATTCGGCTATGACTGGGCACAACAGACAATCGGCTGCTCTGATGCCGCCGTGTTCCGGCTGTCAGC
GCAGGGGCGCCCGGTTCTTTTTGTCAAGACCGACCTGTCCGGTGCCCTGAATGAACTGCAGGACGAGGCA
GCGCGGCTATCGTGGCTGGCCACGACGGGCGTTCCTTGCGCAGCTGTGCTCGACGTTGTCACTGAAGCGG
GAAGGGACTGGCTGCTATTGGGCGAAGTGCCGGGGCAGGATCTCCTGTCATCTCACCTTGCTCCTGCCGA
GAAAGTATCCATCATGGCTGATGCAATGCGGCGGCTGCATACGCTTGATCCGGCTACCTGCCCATTCGAC
CACCAAGCGAAACATCGCATCGAGCGAGCACGTACTCGGATGGAAGCCGGTCTTGTCGATCAGGATGATC
TGGACGAAGAGCATCAGGGGCTCGCGCCAGCCGAACTGTTCGCCAGGCTCAAGGCGCGCATGCCCGACGG
CGAGGATCTCGTCGTGACCCATGGCGATGCCTGCTTGCCGAATATCATGGTGGAAAATGGCCGCTTTTCT
GGATTCATCGACTGTGGCCGGCTGGGTGTGGCGGACCGCTATCAGGACATAGCGTTGGCTACCCGTGATA
TTGCTGAAGAGCTTGGCGGCGAATGGGCTGACCGCTTCCTCGTGCTTTACGGTATCGCCGCTCCCGATTC
GCAGCGCATCGCCTTCTATCGCCTTCTTGACGAGTTCTTCTGAGCGGGACTCTGGGGTTCGAAATGACCG
ACCAAGCGACGCCCAACCTGCCATCACGAGATTTCGATTCCACCGCCGCCTTCTATGAAAGGTTGGGCTT
CGGAATCGTTTTCCGGGACGCCGGCTGGATGATCCTCCAGCGCGGGGATCTCATGCTGGAGTTCTTCGCC
CACCCCAACTTGTTTATTGCAGCTTATAATGGTTACAAATAAAGCAATAGCATCACAAATTTCACAAATA
AAGCATTTTTTTCACTGCATTCTAGTTGTGGTTTGTCCAAACTCATCAATGTATCTTATCATGTCTGTAT
ACCGTCGACCTCTAGCTAGAGCTTGGCGTAATCATGGTCATAGCTGTTTCCTGTGTGAAATTGTTATCCG
CTCACAATTCCACACAACATACGAGCCGGAAGCATAAAGTGTAAAGCCTGGGGTGCCTAATGAGTGAGCT
AACTCACATTAATTGCGTTGCGCTCACTGCCCGCTTTCCAGTCGGGAAACCTGTCGTGCCAGCTGCATTA
ATGAATCGGCCAACGCGCGGGGAGAGGCGGTTTGCGTATTGGGCGCTCTTCCGCTTCCTCGCTCACTGAC
TCGCTGCGCTCGGTCGTTCGGCTGCGGCGAGCGGTATCAGCTCACTCAAAGGCGGTAATACGGTTATCCA
CAGAATCAGGGGATAACGCAGGAAAGAACATGTGAGCAAAAGGCCAGCAAAAGGCCAGGAACCGTAAAAA
GGCCGCGTTGCTGGCGTTTTTCCATAGGCTCCGCCCCCCTGACGAGCATCACAAAAATCGACGCTCAAGT
CAGAGGTGGCGAAACCCGACAGGACTATAAAGATACCAGGCGTTTCCCCCTGGAAGCTCCCTCGTGCGCT
CTCCTGTTCCGACCCTGCCGCTTACCGGATACCTGTCCGCCTTTCTCCCTTCGGGAAGCGTGGCGCTTTC
TCATAGCTCACGCTGTAGGTATCTCAGTTCGGTGTAGGTCGTTCGCTCCAAGCTGGGCTGTGTGCACGAA
CCCCCCGTTCAGCCCGACCGCTGCGCCTTATCCGGTAACTATCGTCTTGAGTCCAACCCGGTAAGACACG
ACTTATCGCCACTGGCAGCAGCCACTGGTAACAGGATTAGCAGAGCGAGGTATGTAGGCGGTGCTACAGA
GTTCTTGAAGTGGTGGCCTAACTACGGCTACACTAGAAGAACAGTATTTGGTATCTGCGCTCTGCTGAAG
CCAGTTACCTTCGGAAAAAGAGTTGGTAGCTCTTGATCCGGCAAACAAACCACCGCTGGTAGCGGTGGTT
TTTTTGTTTGCAAGCAGCAGATTACGCGCAGAAAAAAAGGATCTCAAGAAGATCCTTTGATCTTTTCTAC
GGGGTCTGACGCTCAGTGGAACGAAAACTCACGTTAAGGGATTTTGGTCATGAGATTATCAAAAAGGATC
TTCACCTAGATCCTTTTAAATTAAAAATGAAGTTTTAAATCAATCTAAAGTATATATGAGTAAACTTGGT
CTGACAGTTACCAATGCTTAATCAGTGAGGCACCTATCTCAGCGATCTGTCTATTTCGTTCATCCATAGT
TGCCTGACTCCCCGTCGTGTAGATAACTACGATACGGGAGGGCTTACCATCTGGCCCCAGTGCTGCAATG
ATACCGCGAGACCCACGCTCACCGGCTCCAGATTTATCAGCAATAAACCAGCCAGCCGGAAGGGCCGAGC
GCAGAAGTGGTCCTGCAACTTTATCCGCCTCCATCCAGTCTATTAATTGTTGCCGGGAAGCTAGAGTAAG
TAGTTCGCCAGTTAATAGTTTGCGCAACGTTGTTGCCATTGCTACAGGCATCGTGGTGTCACGCTCGTCG
TTTGGTATGGCTTCATTCAGCTCCGGTTCCCAACGATCAAGGCGAGTTACATGATCCCCCATGTTGTGCA
AAAAAGCGGTTAGCTCCTTCGGTCCTCCGATCGTTGTCAGAAGTAAGTTGGCCGCAGTGTTATCACTCAT
GGTTATGGCAGCACTGCATAATTCTCTTACTGTCATGCCATCCGTAAGATGCTTTTCTGTGACTGGTGAG
TACTCAACCAAGTCATTCTGAGAATAGTGTATGCGGCGACCGAGTTGCTCTTGCCCGGCGTCAATACGGG
ATAATACCGCGCCACATAGCAGAACTTTAAAAGTGCTCATCATTGGAAAACGTTCTTCGGGGCGAAAACT
CTCAAGGATCTTACCGCTGTTGAGATCCAGTTCGATGTAACCCACTCGTGCACCCAACTGATCTTCAGCA
TCTTTTACTTTCACCAGCGTTTCTGGGTGAGCAAAAACAGGAAGGCAAAATGCCGCAAAAAAGGGAATAA
GGGCGACACGGAAATGTTGAATACTCATACTCTTCCTTTTTCAATATTATTGAAGCATTTATCAGGGTTA
TTGTCTCATGAGCGGATACATATTTGAATGTATTTAGAAAAATAAACAAATAGGGGTTCCGCGCACATTT
CCCCGAAAAGTGCCACCTGACGTCGACGGATCGGGAGATCTCCCGATCCCCTATGGTGCACTCTCAGTAC
AATCTGCTCTGATGCCGCATAGTTAAGCCAGTATCTGCTCCCTGCTTGTGTGTTGGAGGTCGCTGAGTAG
TGCGCGAGCAAAATTTAAGCTACAACAAGGCAAGGCTTGACCGACAATTGCATGAAGAATCTGCTTAGGG
TTAGGCGTTTTGCGCTGCTTCGCGATGTACGGGCCAGATATACGCGTT
Features (pLannotate 1.2.2; 22 found; start..end, strand, type, name):
      1..380     +  enhancer       CMV enhancer: human cytomegalovirus immediate early enhancer
    381..584     +  promoter       CMV promoter: human cytomegalovirus (CMV) immediate early promoter
    580..613     +  LTR            5' LTR (truncated) (fragment): truncated 5' long terminal repeat (LTR) from HIV-1
    629..647     +  promoter       T7 promoter: promoter for bacteriophage T7 RNA polymerase
    687..746     +  sig_peptide    IL-2 signal sequence: human interleukin-2 signal sequence
    852..1895    +  CDS            IGHM (fragment): IGHM_HUMAN - Experimental evidence at protein level: Swiss-Prot protein existence level 1. Constant region of immunoglobulin heavy chains. Immunoglobulins, also known as antibodies, are membrane-bound or secreted glycoproteins produced by B lymphocytes. In the recognition phase of humoral immunity, the membrane-bound immunoglobulins serve as receptors which, upon binding of a specific antigen, trigger the clonal expansion and differentiation of B lymphocytes into immunoglobulins- secreting plasma cells. Secreted immunoglobulins mediate the effector phase of humoral immunity, which results in t
   1967..1987    +  CDS            FLAG (fragment): FLAG® epitope tag, followed by an enterokinase cleavage site
   2021..2245    +  polyA_signal   bGH poly(A) signal: bovine growth hormone polyadenylation signal
   2249..2270    +  promoter       SV40 promoter (fragment): SV40 enhancer and early promoter
   2291..2719    +  rep_origin     f1 ori (sequence partly withheld): f1 bacteriophage origin of replication; arrow indicates direction of (+) strand synthesis
   2733..3062    +  promoter       SV40 promoter: SV40 enhancer and early promoter
   3129..3920    +  CDS            neo: KKA2_KLEPN - Also known as kan, nptII. Experimental evidence at protein level: Swiss-Prot protein existence level 1. Resistance to kanamycin, neomycin, paromomycin, ribostamycin, butirosin and gentamicin B. From Klebsiella pneumoniae.
   3944..4102    +  CDS            ble (fragment): BLE_KLEPN - Experimental evidence at protein level: Swiss-Prot protein existence level 1. Binding protein with a strong affinity to the bleomycin family of antibiotics. Binds to CL990; an antimitotic-antibiotic compound. From Klebsiella pneumoniae.
   4097..4218    +  polyA_signal   SV40 poly(A) signal: SV40 polyadenylation signal
   4291..4307    -  protein_bind   lac operator: The lac repressor binds to the lac operator to inhibit transcription in E. coli. This inhibition can be relieved by adding lactose or isopropyl-β-D-thiogalactopyranoside (IPTG). lac repressor encoded by lacI
   4315..4345    -  promoter       lac promoter: promoter for the E. coli lac operon
   4360..4381    -  protein_bind   CAP binding site: CAP binding activates transcription in the presence of cAMP. E. coli catabolite activator protein
   4394..4486    -  CDS            lacI (fragment): lac repressor; lacI; The lac repressor binds to the lac operator to inhibit transcription in E. coli. This inhibition can be relieved by adding lactose or isopropyl-β-D-thiogalactopyranoside (IPTG).
   4669..5257    -  rep_origin     ori: high-copy-number ColE1/pMB1/pBR322/pUC origin of replication
   5428..6288    -  CDS            AmpR: β-lactamase; bla; confers resistance to ampicillin, carbenicillin, and related antibiotics
   6289..6393    -  promoter       AmpR promoter: bla
   6452..6504    -  misc_feature   bom (fragment): basis of mobility region from pBR322
