[The description below was written by a language model from this plasmid's Addgene catalogue record and pLannotate feature annotations shown in this document.]
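Description:
Human IgM-Fc is a 6,658-nt mammalian expression plasmid built on a pcDNA backbone for producing the Fc portion of the human immunoglobulin mu heavy chain (IGHM). It is maintained in E. coli at high copy through a ColE1/pUC-type origin with ampicillin selection from the β-lactamase gene. An f1 origin is also present, along with residual lac promoter/operator, lacI and bom fragments typical of this vector family. For selection in mammalian cells, an SV40 enhancer/early promoter drives a neomycin phosphotransferase gene terminated by an SV40 polyadenylation signal, allowing G418 selection. A short bleomycin-resistance fragment annotated after neo is probably a leftover of the original resistance cassette rather than a functional marker.

The expression cassette uses the human CMV immediate-early enhancer and promoter, followed by a T7 promoter, and ends with the bovine growth hormone polyadenylation signal. The open reading frame begins with a human interleukin-2 signal sequence, which should direct the product into the secretory pathway, and continues into an IGHM constant-region fragment of about 1 kb. The catalogue lists an N-terminal twin-Strep tag. It is not annotated in the feature table, but the unannotated gap between the signal sequence and the IGHM fragment is a plausible location for it. A partial FLAG annotation lies downstream of the IGHM fragment, and the record does not say whether it is in frame or translated, so it may be vector remnant. The short HIV-1 LTR hit next to the CMV promoter is likely an annotation artefact. The stated purpose is expression of the human IgM Fc region, and the tag would permit affinity purification of secreted protein, consistent with the associated structural study of IgM.
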