Addgene plasmid #158214: Human IgM-Fc
Purpose: Express the Fc region of human IgM
Depositing lab: Junyu Xiao. Depositing organization: Peking University. Publication: Structural insights into immunoglobulin M. Li Y, Wang G, Li N, Wang Y, Zhu Q, Chu H, Wu W, Tan Y, Yu F, Su XD, Gao N, Xiao J. Science. 2020 Feb 28;367(6481):1014-1017. doi: 10.1126/science.aaz5425. Epub 2020 Feb 6. PubMed 32029689.
Backbone
  Vector backbone: pcDNA
  Vector type: Mammalian Expression
  Selectable markers: Neomycin (select with G418)
Growth in bacteria
  Bacterial resistance: Ampicillin, 100 μg/mL
  Growth temperature: 37°C
  Growth strain: DH5alpha
  Copy number: High Copy
Gene/Insert
  Gene/Insert name: IGHM
  Species: H. sapiens (human)
  Entrez Gene: IGHM (a.k.a. AGM1, MU, VH)
  Tag / fusion protein: twin strep (N terminal on insert)
  Cloning method: Gibson Cloning
  Sequencing primers: 5′ Unknown
Terms and licenses: Academic/Nonprofit Terms; Industry Terms: Not Available to Industry
How to cite: Human IgM-Fc was a gift from Junyu Xiao (Addgene plasmid # 158214 ; http://n2t.net/addgene:158214 ; RRID:Addgene_158214)
